Addgene plasmid #159485: pAV-U6+27-Linear-1_PolyU(7)_Tornado-Corn
Purpose: Tests for the impact of 7 uracils in a poly-uracil tract on human polymerase III transcription from a U6 promoter.
Depositing lab: Julius Lucks. Depositing organization: Northwestern University. Publication: RNA Sequence and Structure Determinants of Pol III Transcriptional Termination in Human Cells. Verosloff MS, Corcoran WK, Dolberg TB, Bushhouse DZ, Leonard JN, Lucks JB. J Mol Biol. 2021 Jun 25;433(13):166978. doi: 10.1016/j.jmb.2021.166978. Epub 2021 Apr 1. PubMed 33811918.
Backbone
  Vector backbone: pAV
  Vector type: Mammalian Expression
Growth in bacteria
  Bacterial resistance: Ampicillin, 100 μg/mL
  Growth temperature: 37°C
  Growth strain: DH5alpha
  Copy number: Unknown
Gene/Insert
  Gene/Insert name: Termination Module:Linear-1_PolyU(7)
  Species: Synthetic
  Promoter: U6-27
  Cloning method: Gibson Cloning
  Sequencing primers: 5′ F_U6. MV.o87:GAAAGTAATAATTTCTTGGGTAGTTTG; 3′ MV.O12:gcaataaacaagttactagtcc
Terms and licenses: Academic/Nonprofit Terms; Industry Terms: Not Available to Industry
How to cite: pAV-U6+27-Linear-1_PolyU(7)_Tornado-Corn was a gift from Julius Lucks (Addgene plasmid # 159485 ; http://n2t.net/addgene:159485 ; RRID:Addgene_159485)
