[The description below was written by a language model from this plasmid's Addgene catalogue record and pLannotate feature annotations shown in this document.]
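Description:
pAV-U6+27-Linear-1_PolyU(7)_Tornado-Corn is a mammalian expression plasmid on the pAV backbone, built to measure how a tract of seven uracils affects transcription by human RNA polymerase III from a U6 promoter. It is propagated in E. coli through a high-copy ColE1/pUC-type origin with ampicillin selection (AmpR under its bla promoter), and it also carries an f1 phage origin. Two partial AAV2 inverted terminal repeats flank the mammalian portion of the plasmid. The annotation detects both only as fragments, and the record does not describe use as a packaged AAV vector.

The payload is a Pol III cassette driven by the human U6 promoter in its U6+27 form, which retains the first 27 nucleotides of U6 snRNA at the start of the transcript. Directly downstream sits the synthetic termination module, Linear-1_PolyU(7), introduced by Gibson cloning, followed by the Tornado-Corn reporter. The annotated twister ribozyme fragment and tRNA-like scaffold belong to this reporter region. In the Tornado system, flanking self-cleaving ribozymes generate ends that are ligated in cells to form a stable circular RNA, here carrying the fluorogenic Corn aptamer. Because the reporter lies after the poly-U tract, Corn signal should reflect polymerase read-through and fall as termination at the tract becomes more efficient, although the record does not spell out this readout.

A separate SV40 enhancer/early promoter drives a Tn5-derived neomycin/kanamycin phosphotransferase gene, with adjacent transposase and ble fragments, the SV40 small t intron and a poly(A) signal. This cassette could support G418 selection in mammalian cells. The plasmid appears to be one member of a series that varies terminator sequence and structure.
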