Features (pLannotate 1.2.2; 21 found; start..end, strand, type, name):
    168..235     -  CDS            lacZα (fragment): LacZα fragment of β-galactosidase; lacZ fragment
    258..387     -  repeat_region  AAV2 ITR (fragment): inverted terminal repeat of adeno-associated virus serotype 2 inverted
    436..557     -  polyA_signal   SV40 poly(A) signal: SV40 polyadenylation signal
    615..635     -  misc_feature   MCS (fragment): pUC18/19 multiple cloning site
    747..858     -  ncRNA          tRNA: Accession: RF00005 - tRNA
    865..931     -  ncRNA          twister-P3 (fragment): Accession: RF03154 - type-P3 twister ribozyme
    990..1230    -  promoter       U6 promoter: RNA polymerase III promoter for human U6 snRNA
   1263..1592    +  promoter       SV40 promoter: SV40 enhancer and early promoter
   1594..1917    +  CDS            tnpA (fragment): TN5P_ECOLX - Also known as tnp. Experimental evidence at protein level: Swiss-Prot protein existence level 1. Mediates transposition of transposon Tn5 by a 'cut and paste' mechanism. First, the monomeric transposase binds the 19 bp inverted DNA repeats flanking the transposon. Then, dimerization of the DNA- bound transposase creates a synaptic DNA complex. After nicking of the first DNA strand, excision of the transposon proceeds through a series of intermediates. The transposase then mediates the insertion of the transposon at a new site by strand transfer. The activity of the wild- type tran
   1949..2740    +  CDS            neo: KKA2_KLEPN - Also known as kan, nptII. Experimental evidence at protein level: Swiss-Prot protein existence level 1. Resistance to kanamycin, neomycin, paromomycin, ribostamycin, butirosin and gentamicin B. From Klebsiella pneumoniae.
   2764..3084    +  CDS            ble (fragment): BLE_KLEPN - Experimental evidence at protein level: Swiss-Prot protein existence level 1. Binding protein with a strong affinity to the bleomycin family of antibiotics. Binds to CL990; an antimitotic-antibiotic compound. From Klebsiella pneumoniae.
   3087..3161    +  CDS            small t antigen (fragment): SV40 (simian virus 40) small t antigen
   3163..3228    +  intron         small t intron: SV40 (simian virus 40) small t antigen intron
   3358..3378    +  CDS            SV40 NLS: nuclear localization signal of SV40 (simian virus 40) large T antigen
   3697..3780    +  CDS            large T antigen (fragment): large T antigen from SV40 (simian virus 40)
   3803..3937    +  polyA_signal   SV40 poly(A) signal: SV40 polyadenylation signal
   3993..4041    +  repeat_region  AAV2 ITR (fragment): inverted terminal repeat of adeno-associated virus serotype 2 inverted
   4206..4794    -  rep_origin     ori: high-copy-number ColE1/pMB1/pBR322/pUC origin of replication
   4965..5825    -  CDS            AmpR: β-lactamase; bla; confers resistance to ampicillin, carbenicillin, and related antibiotics
   5826..5930    -  promoter       AmpR promoter: bla
   5957..137     +  rep_origin     f1 ori (across the origin) (sequence partly withheld): f1 bacteriophage origin of replication; arrow indicates direction of (+) strand synthesis
>Addgene plasmid #159485 | pAV-U6+27-Linear-1_PolyU(7)_Tornado-Corn | addgene full sequence | sequence record 311750 | Addgene NGS Result
T
[37 nt withheld, positions 2-38]
ACCCTATCTCGGTCTATTCTTTTGATTTATAAGGGATTTTGCCGATTTCGGCCTATTGGTTAAAAAATGA
GCTGATTTAACAAAAATTTAACGCGAATTTTAACAAAATATTAACGCTTACAATTTCCATTCGCCATTCA
GGCTGCGCAACTGTTGGGAAGGGCGATCGGTGCGGGCCTCTTCGCTATTACGCCAGCAGATCTGCAGATC
TGTCCCTCTCTGCGCGCTCGCTCGCTCACTGAGGCCGCCCGGGCAAAGCCCGGGCGTCGGGCGACCTTTG
GTCGCCCGGCCTCAGTGAGCGAGCGAGCGCGCAGAGAGGGAGTGGCCAACTCCATCACTAGGGGTTCCTT
GTAGTTAATGATTAACCCGCCATGCTACTTATCTACGTAAGACATGATAAGATACATTGATGAGTTTGGA
CAAACCACAACTAGAATGCAGTGAAAAAAATGCTTTATTTGTGAAATTTGTGATGCTATTGCTTTATTTG
TAACCATTATAAGCTGCAATAAACAAGTTACTAGTCCGCGGCTCGAGATCGATGCGGCCGCCATATGGAT
ATCGGTAACCGACGTCAAGCTTGCATGCCTGCAGGTCCTAGTAAAAAGCGGACCGAAGTCCGCTCTAGAG
CGTGGACTGTACCCTCCACTTTTATCCGGGCTTGGGACCGGCATTGGCAGTGTTCTACAGTCCACGCCGA
CTGATGGCAGGCCCGAACAGGGACTTGAACCCTGGACCCGCGGCCGCGCGATTCAGTGACCTCCTCAGAC
CTCCTTCCTCGAATCGCGCGGCCGCTGCTCTACCGACTGAGCTATCCGGGCCTGCCATCAGTCGGCATGG
TTAGGCGGTTTCCCGCCCCCTCCCATTTTATCCGGGCTTGGGACCGGCGACTGATGGCCGTCGAAAAAAA
GCCAACTAGTATATGTGCTGCCGAAGCGAGCACGGTGTTTCGTCCTTTCCACAAGATATATAAAGCCAAG
AAATCGAAATACTTTCAAGTTACGGTAAGCATATGATAGTCCATTTTAAAACATAATTTTAAAACTGCAA
ACTACCCAAGAAATTATTACTTTCTACGTCACGTATTTTGTACTAATATCTTTGTGTTTACAGTCAAATT
AATTCTAATTATCTCTCTAACAGCCTTGTATCGTATATGCAAATATGAAGGAATCATGGGAAATAGGCCC
TCTTCCTGCCCGACCTTGGATCCGGCTGTGGAATGTGTGTCAGTTAGGGTGTGGAAAGTCCCCAGGCTCC
CCAGCAGGCAGAAGTATGCAAAGCATGCATCTCAATTAGTCAGCAACCAGGTGTGGAAAGTCCCCAGGCT
CCCCAGCAGGCAGAAGTATGCAAAGCATGCATCTCAATTAGTCAGCAACCATAGTCCCGCCCCTAACTCC
GCCCATCCCGCCCCTAACTCCGCCCAGTTCCGCCCATTCTCCGCCCCATGGCTGACTAATTTTTTTTATT
TATGCAGAGGCCGAGGCCGCCTCGGCCTCTGAGCTATTCCAGAAGTAGTGAGGAGGCTTTTTTGGAGGCC
TAGGCTTTTGCAAAAAGCTTCACGCTGCCGCAAGCACTCAGGGCGCAAGGGCTGCTAAAGGAAGCGGAAC
ACGTAGAAAGCCAGTCCGCAGAAACGGTGCTGACCCCGGATGAATGTCAGCTACTGGGCTATCTGGACAA
GGGAAAACGCAAGCGCAAAGAGAAAGCAGGTAGCTTGCAGTGGGCTTACATGGCGATAGCTAGACTGGGC
GGTTTTATGGACAGCAAGCGAACCGGAATTGCCAGCTGGGGCGCCCTCTGGTAAGGTTGGGAAGCCCTGC
AAAGTAAACTGGATGGCTTTCTTGCCGCCAAGGATCTGATGGCGCAGGGGATCAAGATCTGATCAAGAGA
CAGGATGAGGATCGTTTCGCATGATTGAACAAGATGGATTGCACGCAGGTTCTCCGGCCGCTTGGGTGGA
GAGGCTATTCGGCTATGACTGGGCACAACAGACAATCGGCTGCTCTGATGCCGCCGTGTTCCGGCTGTCA
GCGCAGGGGCGCCCGGTTCTTTTTGTCAAGACCGACCTGTCCGGTGCCCTGAATGAACTGCAGGACGAGG
CAGCGCGGCTATCGTGGCTGGCCACGACGGGCGTTCCTTGCGCAGCTGTGCTCGACGTTGTCACTGAAGC
GGGAAGGGACTGGCTGCTATTGGGCGAAGTGCCGGGGCAGGATCTCCTGTCATCTCACCTTGCTCCTGCC
GAGAAAGTATCCATCATGGCTGATGCAATGCGGCGGCTGCATACGCTTGATCCGGCTACCTGCCCATTCG
ACCACCAAGCGAAACATCGCATCGAGCGAGCACGTACTCGGATGGAAGCCGGTCTTGTCGATCAGGATGA
TCTGGACGAAGAGCATCAGGGGCTCGCGCCAGCCGAACTGTTCGCCAGGCTCAAGGCGCGCATGCCCGAC
GGCGAGGATCTCGTCGTGACCCATGGCGATGCCTGCTTGCCGAATATCATGGTGGAAAATGGCCGCTTTT
CTGGATTCATCGACTGTGGCCGGCTGGGTGTGGCGGACCGCTATCAGGACATAGCGTTGGCTACCCGTGA
TATTGCTGAAGAGCTTGGCGGCGAATGGGCTGACCGCTTCCTCGTGCTTTACGGTATCGCCGCTCCCGAT
TCGCAGCGCATCGCCTTCTATCGCCTTCTTGACGAGTTCTTCTGAGCGGGACTCTGGGGTTCGAAATGAC
CGACCAAGCGACGCCCAACCTGCCATCACGAGATTTCGATTCCACCGCCGCCTTCTATGAAAGGTTGGGC
TTCGGAATCGTTTTCCGGGACGCCGGCTGGATGATCCTCCAGCGCGGGGATCTCATGCTGGAGTTCTTCG
CCCACCCCGGGCTCGATCCCCTCGCGAGTTGGTTCAGCTGCTGCCTGAGGCTGGACGACCTCGCGGAGTT
CTACCGGCAGTGCAAATCCGTCGGCATCCAGGAAACCAGCAGCGGCTATCCGCGCATCCATGCCCCCGAA
CTGCAGGAGTGGGGAGGCACGATGGCCGCTTTGGTCCGGATCTTTGTGAAGGAACCTTACTTCTGTGGTG
TGACATAATTGGACAAACTACCTACAGAGATTTAAAGCTCTAAGGTAAATATAAAATTTTTAAGTGTATA
ATGTGTTAAACTACTGATTCTAATTGTTTGTGTATTTTAGATTCCAACCTATGGAACTGATGAATGGGAG
CAGTGGTGGAATGCCTTTAATGAGGAAAACCTGTTTTGCTCAGAAGAAATGCCATCTAGTGATGATGAGG
CTACTGCTGACTCTCAACATTCTACTCCTCCAAAAAAGAAGAGAAAGGTAGAAGACCCCAAGGACTTTCC
TTCAGAATTGCTAAGTTTTTTGAGTCATGCTGTGTTTAGTAATAGAACTCTTGCTTGCTTTGCTATTTAC
ACCACAAAGGAAAAAGCTGCACTGCTATACAAGAAAATTATGGAAAAATATTCTGTAACCTTTATAAGTA
GGCATAACAGTTATAATCATAACATACTGTTTTTTCTTACTCCACACAGGCATAGAGTGTCTGCTATTAA
TAACTATGCTCAAAAATTGTGTACCTTTAGCTTTTTAATTTGTAAAGGGGTTAATAAGGAATATTTGATG
TATAGTGCCTTGACTAGAGATCATAATCAGCCATACCACATTTGTAGAGGTTTTACTTGCTTTAAAAAAC
CTCCCACACCTCCCCCTGAACCTGAAACATAAAATGAATGCAATTGTTGTTGTTAACTTGTTTATTGCAG
CTTATAATGGTTACAAATAAAGCAATAGCATCACAAATTTCACAAATAAAGCATTTTTTTCACTGCATTC
TAGTTGTGGTTTGTCCAAACTCATCAATGTATCTTATCATGTCTGGATCGATCCAGGACCTCCCTAACCC
TATGACGTAATTCACGTCACGACTCCACCCCTCCAGGAACCCCTAGTGATGGAGTTGGCCACTCCCTCTC
TGCGCGCTCGCTCACTGACTCGCTGCGCTCGGTCGTTCGGCTGCGGCGAGCGGTATCAGCTCACTCAAAG
GCGGTAATACGGTTATCCACAGAATCAGGGGATAACGCAGGAAAGAACATGTGAGCAAAAGGCCAGCAAA
AGGCCAGGAACCGTAAAAAGGCCGCGTTGCTGGCGTTTTTCCATAGGCTCCGCCCCCCTGACGAGCATCA
CAAAAATCGACGCTCAAGTCAGAGGTGGCGAAACCCGACAGGACTATAAAGATACCAGGCGTTTCCCCCT
GGAAGCTCCCTCGTGCGCTCTCCTGTTCCGACCCTGCCGCTTACCGGATACCTGTCCGCCTTTCTCCCTT
CGGGAAGCGTGGCGCTTTCTCATAGCTCACGCTGTAGGTATCTCAGTTCGGTGTAGGTCGTTCGCTCCAA
GCTGGGCTGTGTGCACGAACCCCCCGTTCAGCCCGACCGCTGCGCCTTATCCGGTAACTATCGTCTTGAG
TCCAACCCGGTAAGACACGACTTATCGCCACTGGCAGCAGCCACTGGTAACAGGATTAGCAGAGCGAGGT
ATGTAGGCGGTGCTACAGAGTTCTTGAAGTGGTGGCCTAACTACGGCTACACTAGAAGAACAGTATTTGG
TATCTGCGCTCTGCTGAAGCCAGTTACCTTCGGAAAAAGAGTTGGTAGCTCTTGATCCGGCAAACAAACC
ACCGCTGGTAGCGGTGGTTTTTTTGTTTGCAAGCAGCAGATTACGCGCAGAAAAAAAGGATCTCAAGAAG
ATCCTTTGATCTTTTCTACGGGGTCTGACGCTCAGTGGAACGAAAACTCACGTTAAGGGATTTTGGTCAT
GAGATTATCAAAAAGGATCTTCACCTAGATCCTTTTAAATTAAAAATGAAGTTTTAAATCAATCTAAAGT
ATATATGAGTAAACTTGGTCTGACAGTTACCAATGCTTAATCAGTGAGGCACCTATCTCAGCGATCTGTC
TATTTCGTTCATCCATAGTTGCCTGACTCCCCGTCGTGTAGATAACTACGATACGGGAGGGCTTACCATC
TGGCCCCAGTGCTGCAATGATACCGCGAGACCCACGCTCACCGGCTCCAGATTTATCAGCAATAAACCAG
CCAGCCGGAAGGGCCGAGCGCAGAAGTGGTCCTGCAACTTTATCCGCCTCCATCCAGTCTATTAATTGTT
GCCGGGAAGCTAGAGTAAGTAGTTCGCCAGTTAATAGTTTGCGCAACGTTGTTGCCATTGCTACAGGCAT
CGTGGTGTCACGCTCGTCGTTTGGTATGGCTTCATTCAGCTCCGGTTCCCAACGATCAAGGCGAGTTACA
TGATCCCCCATGTTGTGCAAAAAAGCGGTTAGCTCCTTCGGTCCTCCGATCGTTGTCAGAAGTAAGTTGG
CCGCAGTGTTATCACTCATGGTTATGGCAGCACTGCATAATTCTCTTACTGTCATGCCATCCGTAAGATG
CTTTTCTGTGACTGGTGAGTACTCAACCAAGTCATTCTGAGAATAGTGTATGCGGCGACCGAGTTGCTCT
TGCCCGGCGTCAATACGGGATAATACCGCGCCACATAGCAGAACTTTAAAAGTGCTCATCATTGGAAAAC
GTTCTTCGGGGCGAAAACTCTCAAGGATCTTACCGCTGTTGAGATCCAGTTCGATGTAACCCACTCGTGC
ACCCAACTGATCTTCAGCATCTTTTACTTTCACCAGCGTTTCTGGGTGAGCAAAAACAGGAAGGCAAAAT
GCCGCAAAAAAGGGAATAAGGGCGACACGGAAATGTTGAATACTCATACTCTTCCTTTTTCAATATTATT
GAAGCATTTATCAGGGTTATTGTCTCATGAGCGGATACATATTTGAATGTATTTAGAAAAATAAACAAAT
AGGGGTTCCGCGCACATTTCCCCGAAAAGTGCCACCTG
[124 nt withheld, positions 5957-6080]
C
[91 nt withheld, positions 6082-6172]
A
[49 nt withheld, positions 6174-6222]
CCTTTGACGTTGGAGTCCACGTTCTT
