>Addgene plasmid #159485 | pAV-U6+27-Linear-1_PolyU(7)_Tornado-Corn | depositor partial sequence | sequence record 308285 | 27-Termination_Module
GTGCTCGCTTCGGCAGCACATATACTAGTTGGCTTTTTTT
