>Addgene plasmid #159485 | pAV-U6+27-Linear-1_PolyU(7)_Tornado-Corn | depositor partial sequence | sequence record 308286 | Tornado-Corn
GGCCATCAGTCGCCGGTCCCAAGCCCGGATAAAATGGGAGGGGGCGGGAAACCGCCTAACCATGCCGACT
GATGGCAGGCCCGGATAGCTCAGTCGGTAGAGCAGCGGCCGCGCGATTCGAGGAAGGAGGTCTGAGGAGG
TCACTGAATCGCGCGGCCGCGGGTCCAGGGTTCAAGTCCCTGTTCGGGCCTGCCATCAGTCGGCGTGGAC
TGTAGAACACTGCCAATGCCGGTCCCAAGCCCGGATAAAAGTGGAGGGTACAGTCCACGCTCTAGAGCGG
ACTTCGGTCCGCTTTT
